>Addgene plasmid #27079 | pCXLE-hMLN | depositor full sequence | sequence record 12817 | Author sequence
AATTCGCCCTTCACCATGCCCCTCAACGTTAGCTTCACCAACAGGAACTATGACCTCGACTACGACTCGG
TGCAGCCGTATTTCTACTGCGACGAGGAGGAGAACTTCTACCAGCAGCAGCAGCAGAGCGAGCTGCAGCC
CCCGGCGCCCAGCGAGGATATCTGGAAGAAATTCGAGCTGCTGCCCACCCCGCCCCTGTCCCCTAGCCGC
CGCTCCGGGCTCTGCTCGCCCTCCTACGTTGCGGTCACACCCTTCTCCCTTCGGGGAGACAACGACGGCG
GTGGCGGGAGCTTCTCCACGGCCGACCAGCTGGAGATGGTGACCGAGCTGCTGGGAGGAGACATGGTGAA
CCAGAGTTTCATCTGCGACCCGGACGACGAGACCTTCATCAAAAACATCATCATCCAGGACTGTATGTGG
AGCGGCTTCTCGGCCGCCGCCAAGCTCGTCTCAGAGAAGCTGGCCTCCTACCAGGCTGCGCGCAAAGACA
GCGGCAGCCCGAACCCCGCCCGCGGCCACAGCGTCTGCTCCACCTCCAGCTTGTACCTGCAGGATCTGAG
CGCCGCCGCCTCAGAGTGCATCGACCCCTCGGTGGTCTTCCCCTACCCTCTCAACGACAGCAGCTCGCCC
AAGTCCTGCGCCTCGCAAGACTCCAGCGCCTTCTCTCCGTCCTCGGATTCTCTGCTCTCCTCGACGGAGT
CCTCCCCGCAGGGCAGCCCCGAGCCCCTGGTGCTCCATGAGGAGACACCGCCCACCACCAGCAGCGACTC
TGAGGAGGAACAAGAAGATGAGGAAGAAATCGATGTTGTTTCTGTGGAAAAGAGGCAGGCTCCTGGCAAA
AGGTCAGAGTCTGGATCACCTTCTGCTGGAGGCCACAGCAAACCTCCTCACAGCCCACTGGTCCTCAAGA
GGTGCCACGTCTCCACACATCAGCACAACTACGCAGCGCCTCCCTCCACTCGGAAGGACTATCCTGCTGC
CAAGAGGGTCAAGTTGGACAGTGTCAGAGTCCTGAGACAGATCAGCAACAACCGAAAATGCACCAGCCCC
AGGTCCTCGGACACCGAGGAGAATGTCAAGAGGCGAACACACAACGTCTTGGAGCGCCAGAGGAGGAACG
AGCTAAAACGGAGCTTTTTTGCCCTGCGTGACCAGATCCCGGAGTTGGAAAACAATGAAAAGGCCCCCAA
GGTAGTTATCCTTAAAAAAGCCACAGCATACATCCTGTCCGTCCAAGCAGAGGAGCAAAAGCTCATTTCT
GAAGAGGACTTGTTGCGGAAACGACGAGAACAGTTGAAACACAAACTTGAACAGCTACGGAACTCTTGTG
CGGGGGATCTCAAAATTGTCGCTCCTGTCAAACAAACTCTTAACTTTGATTTACTCAAACTGGCTGGGGA
TGTAGAAAGCAATCCAGGTCCACTCATGGGCTCCGTGTCCAACCAGCAGTTTGCAGGTGGCTGCGCCAAG
GCGGCAGAAGAGGCGCCCGAGGAGGCGCCGGAGGACGCGGCCCGGGCGGCGGACGAGCCTCAGCTGCTGC
ACGGTGCGGGCATCTGTAAGTGGTTCAACGTGCGCATGGGGTTCGGCTTCCTGTCCATGACCGCCCGCGC
CGGGGTCGCGCTCGACCCCCCAGTGGATGTCTTTGTGCACCAGAGTAAGCTGCACATGGAAGGGTTCCGG
AGCTTGAAGGAGGGTGAGGCAGTGGAGTTCACCTTTAAGAAGTCAGCCAAGGGTCTGGAATCCATCCGTG
TCACCGGACCTGGTGGAGTATTCTGTATTGGGAGTGAGAGGCGGCCAAAAGGAAAGAGCATGCAGAAGCG
CAGATCAAAAGGAGACAGGTGCTACAACTGTGGAGGTCTAGATCATCATGCCAAGGAATGCAAGCTGCCA
CCCCAGCCCAAGAAGTGCCACTTCTGCCAGAGCATCAGCCATATGGTAGCCTCATGTCCGCTGAAGGCCC
AGCAGGGCCCTAGTGCACAGGGAAAGCCAACCTACTTTCGAGAGGAAGAAGAAGAAATCCACAGCCCTAC
CCTGCTCCCGGAGGCACAGAATGGGGATCTCAAAATTGTCGCTCCTGTCAAACAAACTCTTAACTTTGAT
TTACTCAAACTGGCTGGGGATGTAGAAAGCAATCCAGGTCCACTCATGAACAATTCGCCCTTCACCATGA
GTGTGGATCCAGCTTGTCCCCAAAGCTTGCCTTGCTTTGAAGCATCCGACTGTAAAGAATCTTCACCTAT
GCCTGTGATTTGTGGGCCTGAAGAAAACTATCCATCCTTGCAAATGTCTTCTGCTGAGATGCCTCACACG
GAGACTGTCTCTCCTCTTCCCTCCTCCATGGATCTGCTTATTCAGGACAGCCCTGATTCTTCCACCAGTC
CCAAAGGCAAACAACCCACTTCTGCAGAGAATAGTGTCGCAAAAAAGGAAGACAAGGTCCCAGTCAAGAA
ACAGAAGACCAGAACTGTGTTCTCTTCCACCCAGCTGTGTGTACTCAATGATAGATTTCAGAGACAGAAA
TACCTCAGCCTCCAGCAGATGCAAGAACTCTCCAACATCCTGAACCTCAGCTACAAACAGGTGAAGACCT
GGTTCCAGAACCAGAGAATGAAATCTAAGAGGTGGCAGAAAAACAACTGGCCGAAGAATAGCAATGGTGT
GACGCAGAAGGCCTCAGCACCTACCTACCCCAGCCTCTACTCTTCCTACCACCAGGGATGCCTGGTGAAC
CCGACTGGGAACCTTCCAATGTGGAGCAACCAGACCTGGAACAATTCAACCTGGAGCAACCAGACCCAGA
ACATCCAGTCCTGGAGCAACCACTCCTGGAACACTCAGACCTGGTGCACCCAATCCTGGAACAATCAGGC
CTGGAACAGTCCCTTCTATAACTGTGGAGAGGAATCTCTGCAGTCCTGCATGCAGTTCCAGCCAAATTCT
CCTGCCAGTGACTTGGAGGCTGCTTTGGAAGCTGCTGGGGAAGGCCTTAATGTAATACAGCAGACCACTA
GGTATTTTAGTACTCCACAAACCATGGATTTATTCCTAAACTACTCCATGAACATGCAACCTGAAGACGT
GTGAAAGGGCGAATTGCCTGCAGGAATTCAAGCTTCGGGGACTAGTCATATGATAATCAACCTCTGGATT
ACAAAATTTGTGAAAGATTGACTGGTATTCTTAACTATGTTGCTCCTTTTACGCTATGTGGATACGCTGC
TTTAATGCCTTTGTATCATGCTATTGCTTCCCGTATGGCTTTCATTTTCTCCTCCTTGTATAAATCCTGG
TTGCTGTCTCTTTATGAGGAGTTGTGGCCCGTTGTCAGGCAACGTGGCGTGGTGTGCACTGTGTTTGCTG
ACGCAACCCCCACTGGTTGGGGCATTGCCACCACCTGTCAGCTCCTTTCCGGGACTTTCGCTTTCCCCCT
CCCTATTGCCACGGCGGAACTCATCGCCGCCTGCCTTGCCCGCTGCTGGACAGGGGCTCGGCTGTTGGGC
ACTGACAATTCCGTGGTGTTGTCGGGGAAGCTGACGTCCTTTCCATGGCTGCTCGCCTGTGTTGCCACCT
GGATTCTGCGCGGGACGTCCTTCTGCTACGTCCCTTCGGCCCTCAATCCAGCGGACCTTCCTTCCCGCGG
CCTGCTGCCGGCTCTGCGGCCTCTTCCGCGTCTTCGCCTTCGCCCTCAGACGAGTCGGATCTCCCTTTGG
GCCGCCTCCCCGCATCGGTAAATTCACTCCTCAGGTGCAGGCTGCCTATCAGAAGGTGGTGGCTGGTGTG
GCCAATGCCCTGGCTCACAAATACCACTGAGATCTTTTTCCCTCTGCCAAAAATTATGGGGACATCATGA
AGCCCCTTGAGCATCTGACTTCTGGCTAATAAAGGAAATTTATTTTCATTGCAATAGTGTGTTGGAATTT
TTTGTGTCTCTCACTCGGAAGGACATATGGGAGGGCAAATCATTTAAAACATCAGAATGAGTATTTGGTT
TAGAGTTTGGCAACATATGCCCATATGCTGGCTGCCATGAACAAAGGTTGGCTATAAAGAGGTCATCAGT
ATATGAAACAGCCCCCTGCTGTCCATTCCTTATTCCATAGAAAAGCCTTGACTTGAGGTTAGATTTTTTT
TATATTTTGTTTTGTGTTATTTTTTTCTTTAACATCCCTAAAATTTTCCTTACATGTTTTACTAGCCAGA
TTTTTCCTCCTCTCCTGACTACTCCCAGTCATAGCTGTCCCTCTTCTCTTATGGAGATCCCTCGACCTGC
AGCCCAAGCTTGGCGTAATCATGGTCATAGCTGTTTCCTGTGTGAAATTGTTATCCGCTCACAATTCCAC
ACAACATACGAGCCGGAAGCATAAAGTGTAAAGCCTGGGGTGCCTAATGAGTGAGCTAACTCACATTAAT
TGCGTTGCGCTCACTGCCCGCTTTCCAGTCGGGAAACCTGTCGTGCCAGCGGATCTCAATTCCGATCATA
TTCAATAACCCTTAATATAACTTCGTATAATGTATGCTATACGAAGTTATTAGGTCTGAAGAGGAGTTTA
CGTCCAGCCAAGCTTAGGATCAATTCTCATGTTTGACAGCTTATCATCGATAAGCTGATCCTCACAGGCC
GCACCCAGCTTTTCTTCCGTTGCCCCAGTAGCATCTCTGTCTGGTGACCTTGAAGAGGAAGAGGAGGGGT
CCCGAGAATCCCCATCCCTACCGTCCAGCAAAAAGGGGGACGAGGAATTTGAGGCCTGGCTTGAGGCTCA
GGACGCAAATCTTGAGGATGTTCAGCGGGAGTTTTCCGGGCTGCGAGTAATTGGTGATGAGGACGAGGAT
GGTTCGGAGGATGGGGAATTTTCAGACCTGGATCTGTCTGACAGCGACCATGAAGGGGATGAGGGTGGGG
GGGCTGTTGGAGGGGGCAGGAGTCTGCACTCCCTGTATTCACTGAGCGTCGTCTAATAAAGATGTCTATT
GATCTCTTTTAGTGTGAATCATGTCTGACGAGGGGCCAGGTACAGGACCTGGAAATGGCCTAGGAGAGAA
GGGAGACACATCTGGACCAGAAGGCTCCGGCGGCAGTGGACCTCAAAGAAGAGGGGGTGATAACCATGGA
CGAGGACGGGGAAGAGGACGAGGACGAGGAGGCGGAAGACCAGGAGCCCCGGGCGGCTCAGGATCAGGGC
CAAGACATAGAGATGGTGTCCGGAGACCCCAAAAACGTCCAAGTTGCATTGGCTGCAAAGGGACCCACGG
TGGAACAGGAGCAGGAGCAGGAGCGGGAGGGGCAGGAGCAGGAGGGGCAGGAGCAGGAGGAGGGGCAGGA
GCAGGAGGAGGGGCAGGAGGGGCAGGAGGGGCAGGAGGGGCAGGAGCAGGAGGAGGGGCAGGAGCAGGAG
GAGGGGCAGGAGGGGCAGGAGGGGCAGGAGCAGGAGGAGGGGCAGGAGCAGGAGGAGGGGCAGGAGGGGC
AGGAGCAGGAGGAGGGGCAGGAGGGGCAGGAGGGGCAGGAGCAGGAGGAGGGGCAGGAGCAGGAGGAGGG
GCAGGAGGGGCAGGAGCAGGAGGAGGGGCAGGAGGGGCAGGAGGGGCAGGAGCAGGAGGAGGGGCAGGAG
CAGGAGGGGCAGGAGGGGCAGGAGGGGCAGGAGCAGGAGGGGCAGGAGCAGGAGGAGGGGCAGGAGGGGC
AGGAGGGGCAGGAGCAGGAGGGGCAGGAGCAGGAGGGGCAGGAGCAGGAGGGGCAGGAGCAGGAGGGGCA
GGAGGGGCAGGAGCAGGAGGGGCAGGAGGGGCAGGAGCAGGAGGGGCAGGAGGGGCAGGAGCAGGAGGAG
GGGCAGGAGGGGCAGGAGCAGGAGGAGGGGCAGGAGGGGCAGGAGCAGGAGGGGCAGGAGGGGCAGGAGC
AGGAGGGGCAGGAGGGGCAGGAGCAGGAGGGGCAGGAGGGGCAGGAGCAGGAGGAGGGGCAGGAGCAGGA
GGGGCAGGAGCAGGAGGTGGAGGCCGGGGTCGAGGAGGCAGTGGAGGCCGGGGTCGAGGAGGTAGTGGAG
GCCGGGGTCGAGGAGGTAGTGGAGGCCGCCGGGGTAGAGGACGTGAAAGAGCCAGGGGGGGAAGTCGTGA
AAGAGCCAGGGGGAGAGGTCGTGGACGTGGAGAAAAGAGGCCCAGGAGTCCCAGTAGTCAGTCATCATCA
TCCGGGTCTCCACCGCGCAGGCCCCCTCCAGGTAGAAGGCCATTTTTCCACCCTGTAGGGGAAGCCGATT
ATTTTGAATACCACCAAGAAGGTGGCCCAGATGGTGAGCCTGACGTGCCCCCGGGAGCGATAGAGCAGGG
CCCCGCAGATGACCCAGGAGAAGGCCCAAGCACTGGACCCCGGGGTCAGGGTGATGGAGGCAGGCGCAAA
AAAGGAGGGTGGTTTGGAAAGCATCGTGGTCAAGGAGGTTCCAACCCGAAATTTGAGAACATTGCAGAAG
GTTTAAGAGCTCTCCTGGCTAGGAGTCACGTAGAAAGGACTACCGACGAAGGAACTTGGGTCGCCGGTGT
GTTCGTATATGGAGGTAGTAAGACCTCCCTTTACAACCTAAGGCGAGGAACTGCCCTTGCTATTCCACAA
TGTCGTCTTACACCATTGAGTCGTCTCCCCTTTGGAATGGCCCCTGGACCCGGCCCACAACCTGGCCCGC
TAAGGGAGTCCATTGTCTGTTATTTCATGGTCTTTTTACAAACTCATATATTTGCTGAGGTTTTGAAGGA
TGCGATTAAGGACCTTGTTATGACAAAGCCCGCTCCTACCTGCAATATCAGGGTGACTGTGTGCAGCTTT
GACGATGGAGTAGATTTGCCTCCCTGGTTTCCACCTATGGTGGAAGGGGCTGCCGCGGAGGGTGATGACG
GAGATGACGGAGATGAAGGAGGTGATGGAGATGAGGGTGAGGAAGGGCAGGAGTGATGTAACTTGTTAGG
AGACGCCCTCAATCGTATTAAAAGCCGTGTATTCCCCCGCACTAAAGAATAAATCCCCAGTAGACATCAT
GCGTGCTGTTGGTGTATTTCTGGCCATCTGTCTTGTCACCATTTTCGTCCTCCCAACATGGGGCAATTGC
CGGAACCCTTAATATAACTTCGTATAATGTATGCTATACGAAGTTATTAGGTCCCTCGAAGAGGTTCACT
AGCGGATCTCAATTGGGCATACCCATGTTGTCACGTCACTCAGCTCCGCGCTCAACACCTTCTCGCGTTG
GAAAACATTAGCGACATTTACCTGGTGAGCAATCAGACATGCGACGGCTTTAGCCTGGCCTCCTTAAATT
CACCTAAGAATGGGAGCAACCAGCAGGAAAAGGACAAGCAGCGAAAATTCACGCCCCCTTGGGAGGTGGC
GGCATATGCAAAGGATAGCACTCCCACTCTACTACTGGGTATCATATGCTGACTGTATATGCATGAGGAT
AGCATATGCTACCCGGATACAGATTAGGATAGCATATACTACCCAGATATAGATTAGGATAGCATATGCT
ACCCAGATATAGATTAGGATAGCCTATGCTACCCAGATATAAATTAGGATAGCATATACTACCCAGATAT
AGATTAGGATAGCATATGCTACCCAGATATAGATTAGGATAGCCTATGCTACCCAGATATAGATTAGGAT
AGCATATGCTACCCAGATATAGATTAGGATAGCATATGCTATCCAGATATTTGGGTAGTATATGCTACCC
AGATATAAATTAGGATAGCATATACTACCCTAATCTCTATTAGGATAGCATATGCTACCCGGATACAGAT
TAGGATAGCATATACTACCCAGATATAGATTAGGATAGCATATGCTACCCAGATATAGATTAGGATAGCC
TATGCTACCCAGATATAAATTAGGATAGCATATACTACCCAGATATAGATTAGGATAGCATATGCTACCC
AGATATAGATTAGGATAGCCTATGCTACCCAGATATAGATTAGGATAGCATATGCTATCCAGATATTTGG
GTAGTATATGCTACCCATGGCAACATTAGCCCACCGTGCTCTCAGCGACCTCGTGAATATGAGGACCAAC
AACCCTGTGCTTGGCGCTCAGGCGCAAGTGTGTGTAATTTGTCCTCCAGATCGCAGCAATCGCGCCCCTA
TCTTGGCCCGCCCACCTACTTATGCAGGTATTCCCCGGGGTGCCATTAGTGGTTTTGTGGGCAAGTGGTT
TGACCGCAGTGGTTAGCGGGGTTACAATCAGCCAAGTTATTACACCCTTATTTTACAGTCCAAAACCGCA
GGGCGGCGTGTGGGGGCTGACGCGTGCCCCCACTCCACAATTTCAAAAAAAAGAGTGGCCACTTGTCTTT
GTTTATGGGCCCCATTGGCGTGGAGCCCCGTTTAATTTTCGGGGGTGTTAGAGACAACCAGTGGAGTCCG
CTGCTGTCGGCGTCCACTCTCTTTCCCCTTGTTACAAATAGAGTGTAACAACATGGTTCACCTGTCTTGG
TCCCTGCCTGGGACACATCTTAATAACCCCAGTATCATATTGCACTAGGATTATGTGTTGCCCATAGCCA
TAAATTCGTGTGAGATGGACATCCAGTCTTTACGGCTTGTCCCCACCCCATGGATTTCTATTGTTAAAGA
TATTCAGAATGTTTCATTCCTACACTAGTATTTATTGCCCAAGGGGTTTGTGAGGGTTATATTGGTGTCA
TAGCACAATGCCACCACTGAACCCCCCGTCCAAATTTTATTCTGGGGGCGTCACCTGAAACCTTGTTTTC
GAGCACCTCACATACACCTTACTGTTCACAACTCAGCAGTTATTCTATTAGCTAAACGAAGGAGAATGAA
GAAGCAGGCGAAGATTCAGGAGAGTTCACTGCCCGCTCCTTGATCTTCAGCCACTGCCCTTGTGACTAAA
ATGGTTCACTACCCTCGTGGAATCCTGACCCCATGTAAATAAAACCGTGACAGCTCATGGGGTGGGAGAT
ATCGCTGTTCCTTAGGACCCTTTTACTAACCCTAATTCGATAGCATATGCTTCCCGTTGGGTAACATATG
CTATTGAATTAGGGTTAGTCTGGATAGTATATACTACTACCCGGGAAGCATATGCTACCCGTTTAGGGTT
AACAAGGGGGCCTTATAAACACTATTGCTAATGCCCTCTTGAGGGTCCGCTTATCGGTAGCTACACAGGC
CCCTCTGATTGACGTTGGTGTAGCCTCCCGTAGTCTTCCTGGGCCCCTGGGAGGTACATGTCCCCCAGCA
TTGGTGTAAGAGCTTCAGCCAAGAGTTACACATAAAGGCAATGTTGTGTTGCAGTCCACAGACTGCAAAG
TCTGCTCCAGGATGAAAGCCACTCAGTGTTGGCAAATGTGCACATCCATTTATAAGGATGTCAACTACAG
TCAGAGAACCCCTTTGTGTTTGGTCCCCCCCCGTGTCACATGTGGAACAGGGCCCAGTTGGCAAGTTGTA
CCAACCAACTGAAGGGATTACATGCACTGCCCCGCGAAGAAGGGGCAGAGATGTCGTAGTCAGGTTTAGT
TCGTCCGGGGCGGGGCATCGATCCTCTAGAGTCGACGCTAGCGGATCCGCTGCATTAATGAATCGGCCAA
CGCGCGGGGAGAGGCGGTTTGCGTATTGGGCGCTCTTCCGCTTCCTCGCTCACTGACTCGCTGCGCTCGG
TCGTTCGGCTGCGGCGAGCGGTATCAGCTCACTCAAAGGCGGTAATACGGTTATCCACAGAATCAGGGGA
TAACGCAGGAAAGAACATGTGAGCAAAAGGCCAGCAAAAGGCCAGGAACCGTAAAAAGGCCGCGTTGCTG
GCGTTTTTCCATAGGCTCCGCCCCCCTGACGAGCATCACAAAAATCGACGCTCAAGTCAGAGGTGGCGAA
ACCCGACAGGACTATAAAGATACCAGGCGTTTCCCCCTGGAAGCTCCCTCGTGCGCTCTCCTGTTCCGAC
CCTGCCGCTTACCGGATACCTGTCCGCCTTTCTCCCTTCGGGAAGCGTGGCGCTTTCTCATAGCTCACGC
TGTAGGTATCTCAGTTCGGTGTAGGTCGTTCGCTCCAAGCTGGGCTGTGTGCACGAACCCCCCGTTCAGC
CCGACCGCTGCGCCTTATCCGGTAACTATCGTCTTGAGTCCAACCCGGTAAGACACGACTTATCGCCACT
GGCAGCAGCCACTGGTAACAGGATTAGCAGAGCGAGGTATGTAGGCGGTGCTACAGAGTTCTTGAAGTGG
TGGCCTAACTACGGCTACACTAGAAGAACAGTATTTGGTATCTGCGCTCTGCTGAAGCCAGTTACCTTCG
GAAAAAGAGTTGGTAGCTCTTGATCCGGCAAACAAACCACCGCTGGTAGCGGTGGTTTTTTTGTTTGCAA
GCAGCAGATTACGCGCAGAAAAAAAGGATCTCAAGAAGATCCTTTGATCTTTTCTACGGGGTCTGACGCT
CAGTGGAACGAAAACTCACGTTAAGGGATTTTGGTCATGAGATTATCAAAAAGGATCTTCACCTAGATCC
TTTTAAATTAAAAATGAAGTTTTAAATCAATCTAAAGTATATATGAGTAAACTTGGTCTGACAGTTACCA
ATGCTTAATCAGTGAGGCACCTATCTCAGCGATCTGTCTATTTCGTTCATCCATAGTTGCCTGACTCCCC
GTCGTGTAGATAACTACGATACGGGAGGGCTTACCATCTGGCCCCAGTGCTGCAATGATACCGCGAGACC
CACGCTCACCGGCTCCAGATTTATCAGCAATAAACCAGCCAGCCGGAAGGGCCGAGCGCAGAAGTGGTCC
TGCAACTTTATCCGCCTCCATCCAGTCTATTAATTGTTGCCGGGAAGCTAGAGTAAGTAGTTCGCCAGTT
AATAGTTTGCGCAACGTTGTTGCCATTGCTACAGGCATCGTGGTGTCACGCTCGTCGTTTGGTATGGCTT
CATTCAGCTCCGGTTCCCAACGATCAAGGCGAGTTACATGATCCCCCATGTTGTGCAAAAAAGCGGTTAG
CTCCTTCGGTCCTCCGATCGTTGTCAGAAGTAAGTTGGCCGCAGTGTTATCACTCATGGTTATGGCAGCA
CTGCATAATTCTCTTACTGTCATGCCATCCGTAAGATGCTTTTCTGTGACTGGTGAGTACTCAACCAAGT
CATTCTGAGAATAGTGTATGCGGCGACCGAGTTGCTCTTGCCCGGCGTCAATACGGGATAATACCGCGCC
ACATAGCAGAACTTTAAAAGTGCTCATCATTGGAAAACGTTCTTCGGGGCGAAAACTCTCAAGGATCTTA
CCGCTGTTGAGATCCAGTTCGATGTAACCCACTCGTGCACCCAACTGATCTTCAGCATCTTTTACTTTCA
CCAGCGTTTCTGGGTGAGCAAAAACAGGAAGGCAAAATGCCGCAAAAAAGGGAATAAGGGCGACACGGAA
ATGTTGAATACTCATACTCTTCCTTTTTCAATATTATTGAAGCATTTATCAGGGTTATTGTCTCATGAGC
GGATACATATTTGAATGTATTTAGAAAAATAAACAAATAGGGGTTCCGCGCACATTTCCCCGAAAAGTGC
CACCTGGGTCGACATTGATTATTGACTAGTTATTAATAGTAATCAATTACGGGGTCATTAGTTCATAGCC
CATATATGGAGTTCCGCGTTACATAACTTACGGTAAATGGCCCGCCTGGCTGACCGCCCAACGACCCCCG
CCCATTGACGTCAATAATGACGTATGTTCCCATAGTAACGCCAATAGGGACTTTCCATTGACGTCAATGG
GTGGAGTATTTACGGTAAACTGCCCACTTGGCAGTACATCAAGTGTATCATATGCCAAGTACGCCCCCTA
TTGACGTCAATGACGGTAAATGGCCCGCCTGGCATTATGCCCAGTACATGACCTTATGGGACTTTCCTAC
TTGGCAGTACATCTACGTATTAGTCATCGCTATTACCATGGTCGAGGTGAGCCCCACGTTCTGCTTCACT
CTCCCCATCTCCCCCCCCTCCCCACCCCCAATTTTGTATTTATTTATTTTTTAATTATTTTGTGCAGCGA
TGGGGGCGGGGGGGGGGGGGGGGCGCGCGCCAGGCGGGGCGGGGCGGGGCGAGGGGCGGGGCGGGCGAGG
CGGAGAGGTGCGGCGGCAGCCAATCAGAGCGGCGCGCTCCGAAAGTTTCCTTTTATGGCGAGGCGGCGGC
GGCGGCGGCCCTATAAAAAGCGAAGCGCGCGGCGGGCGGGAGTCGCTGCGCGCTGCCTTCGCCCCGTGCC
CCGCTCCGCCGCCGCCTCGCGCCGCCCGCCCCGGCTCTGACTGACCGCGTTACTCCCACAGGTGAGCGGG
CGGGACGGCCCTTCTCCTCCGGGCTGTAATTAGCGCTTGGTTTAATGACGGCTTGTTTCTTTTCTGTGGC
TGCGTGAAAGCCTTGAGGGGCTCCGGGAGGGCCCTTTGTGCGGGGGGAGCGGCTCGGGGGGTGCGTGCGT
GTGTGTGTGCGTGGGGAGCGCCGCGTGCGGCTCCGCGCTGCCCGGCGGCTGTGAGCGCTGCGGGCGCGGC
GCGGGGCTTTGTGCGCTCCGCAGTGTGCGCGAGGGGAGCGCGGCCGGGGGCGGTGCCCCGCGGTGCGGGG
GGGGCTGCGAGGGGAACAAAGGCTGCGTGCGGGGTGTGTGCGTGGGGGGGTGAGCAGGGGGTGTGGGCGC
GTCGGTCGGGCTGCAACCCCCCCTGCACCCCCCTCCCCGAGTTGCTGAGCACGGCCCGGCTTCGGGTGCG
GGGCTCCGTACGGGGCGTGGCGCGGGGCTCGCCGTGCCGGGCGGGGGGTGGCGGCAGGTGGGGGTGCCGG
GCGGGGCGGGGCCGCCTCGGGCCGGGGAGGGCTCGGGGGAGGGGCGCGGCGGCCCCCGGAGCGCCGGCGG
CTGTCGAGGCGCGGCGAGCCGCAGCCATTGCCTTTTATGGTAATCGTGCGAGAGGGCGCAGGGACTTCCT
TTGTCCCAAATCTGTGCGGAGCCGAAATCTGGGAGGCGCCGCCGCACCCCCTCTAGCGGGCGCGGGGCGA
AGCGGTGCGGCGCCGGCAGGAAGGAAATGGGCGGGGAGGGCCTTCGTGCGTCGCCGCGCCGCCGTCCCCT
TCTCCCTCTCCAGCCTCGGGGCTGTCCGCGGGGGGACGGCTGCCTTCGGGGGGGACGGGGCAGGGCGGGG
TTCGGCTTCTGGCGTGTGACCGGCGGCTCTAGAGCCTCTGCTAACCATGTTCATGCCTTCTTCTTTTTCC
TACAGCTCCTGGGCAACGTGCTGGTTATTGTGCTGTCTCATCATTTTGGCAAAG
Features (pLannotate 1.2.2; 25 found; start..end, strand, type, name):
     16..1332    +  CDS            MYC: MYC_HUMAN - Also known as BHLHE39. Experimental evidence at protein level: Swiss-Prot protein existence level 1. Transcription factor that binds DNA in a non-specific manner, yet also specifically recognizes the core sequence 5'-CAC[GA]TG-3'. Activates the transcription of growth-related genes. Binds to the VEGFA promoter, promoting VEGFA production and subsequent sprouting angiogenesis (PubMed:24940000). Regulator of somatic reprogramming, controls self-renewal of embryonic stem cells. Functions with TAF6L to activate target gene expression through RNA polymerase II pause release (By similari
   1426..2052    +  CDS            LIN28A: LN28A_HUMAN - Also known as CSDD1, LIN28, ZCCHC1. Experimental evidence at protein level: Swiss-Prot protein existence level 1. RNA-binding protein that inhibits processing of pre-let-7 miRNAs and regulates translation of mRNAs that control developmental timing, pluripotency and metabolism (PubMed:21247876). Seems to recognize a common structural G-quartet (G4) feature in its miRNA and mRNA targets (Probable). 'Translational enhancer' that drives specific mRNAs to polysomes and increases the efficiency of protein synthesis. Its association with the translational machinery and target mRNAs resu
   2167..3081    +  CDS            NANOG: NANOG_HUMAN - Experimental evidence at protein level: Swiss-Prot protein existence level 1. Transcription regulator involved in inner cell mass and embryonic stem (ES) cells proliferation and self-renewal. Imposes pluripotency on ES cells and prevents their differentiation towards extraembryonic endoderm and trophectoderm lineages. Blocks bone morphogenetic protein-induced mesoderm differentiation of ES cells by physically interacting with SMAD1 and interfering with the recruitment of coactivators to the active SMAD transcriptional complexes. Acts as a transcriptional activator or repressor. B
   3135..3723    +  misc_feature   WPRE: woodchuck hepatitis virus posttranscriptional regulatory element
   3727..3807    +  CDS            HBB (fragment): HBB_PONPY - Experimental evidence at transcript level: Swiss-Prot protein existence level 2. Involved in oxygen transport from the lung to the various peripheral tissues. From Pongo pygmaeus (Bornean orangutan).
   3878..3933    +  polyA_signal   β-globin poly(A) signal: rabbit β-globin polyadenylation signal (Gil and Proudfoot, 1987)
   4316..4338    -  protein_bind   lac operator (fragment): The lac repressor binds to the lac operator to inhibit transcription in E. coli. This inhibition can be relieved by adding lactose or isopropyl-β-D-thiogalactopyranoside (IPTG). lac repressor encoded by lacI
   4342..4372    -  promoter       lac promoter: promoter for the E. coli lac operon
   4387..4408    -  protein_bind   CAP binding site: CAP binding activates transcription in the presence of cAMP. E. coli catabolite activator protein
   4421..4460    -  CDS            lacI (fragment): lac repressor; lacI; The lac repressor binds to the lac operator to inhibit transcription in E. coli. This inhibition can be relieved by adding lactose or isopropyl-β-D-thiogalactopyranoside (IPTG).
   4497..4530    -  protein_bind   loxP: Cre-mediated recombination occurs in the 8-bp core sequence (GCATACAT). Cre recombinase
   4583..4606    +  promoter       tet promoter (fragment): E. coli promoter for tetracycline efflux protein gene
   4609..4953    +  CDS            BRRF2_EBVB9 (fragment): Protein inferred from homology: Swiss-Prot protein existence level 3. From Epstein-Barr virus (strain B95-8) (HHV-4) (Human herpesvirus 4).
   4991..6916    +  CDS            EBNA1: Epstein-Barr nuclear antigen 1, also known as EBNA-1 crucial for latent viral infection, and for episomal amplification of vectors containing the oriP origin (Okita et al., 2013)
   6999..7067    +  CDS            gL (fragment): GL_EBVB9 - Experimental evidence at protein level: Swiss-Prot protein existence level 1. The heterodimer glycoprotein H-glycoprotein L is required for the fusion of viral and plasma membranes leading to virus entry into the host cell. Acts as a functional inhibitor of gH and maintains gH in an inhibited form. Upon binding to host integrins, gL dissociates from gH leading to activation of the viral fusion glycoproteins gB and gH. Fusion of EBV with B-lymphocytes requires the additional receptor- binding protein gp42, which forms a complex with gH/gL. The heterodimer gH/gL targets also host EPHA
   7084..7117    -  protein_bind   loxP: Cre-mediated recombination occurs in the 8-bp core sequence (GCATACAT). Cre recombinase
   7151..7303    +  CDS            gL (fragment): GL_EBVA8 - Experimental evidence at protein level: Swiss-Prot protein existence level 1. The heterodimer glycoprotein H-glycoprotein L is required for the fusion of viral and plasma membranes leading to virus entry into the host cell. Acts as a functional inhibitor of gH and maintains gH in an inhibited form. Upon binding to host integrins, gL dissociates from gH leading to activation of the viral fusion glycoproteins gB and gH. The heterodimer gH/gL targets also host EPHA2 to promote viral entry. From Epstein-Barr virus (strain AG876) (HHV-4) (Human herpesvirus 4).
   7304..9093    +  rep_origin     oriP: Epstein-Barr virus oriP replication origin (Yates et al., 2000)
   9569..9623    -  CDS            lacI (fragment): lac repressor; lacI; The lac repressor binds to the lac operator to inhibit transcription in E. coli. This inhibition can be relieved by adding lactose or isopropyl-β-D-thiogalactopyranoside (IPTG).
   9806..10394   -  rep_origin     ori: high-copy-number ColE1/pMB1/pBR322/pUC origin of replication
  10565..11425   -  CDS            AmpR: β-lactamase; bla; confers resistance to ampicillin, carbenicillin, and related antibiotics
  11426..11530   -  promoter       AmpR promoter: bla
  11561..11940   +  enhancer       CMV enhancer: human cytomegalovirus immediate early enhancer
  11942..12218   +  promoter       chicken β-actin promoter: No description available
  12219..13235   +  intron         chimeric intron: chimera between introns from chicken β-actin and rabbit β-globin
