[The description below was written by a language model from this plasmid's Addgene catalogue record and pLannotate feature annotations shown in this document.]
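Description:
pCXLE-hMLN is a non-integrating, episomal mammalian expression plasmid of about 13.3 kb, built on the pCXLE backbone, which combines elements derived from pCEP4 with a CAG expression cassette. In E. coli it is maintained at high copy through a ColE1/pUC-type origin and selected with ampicillin via the β-lactamase gene. In human cells it persists as an extrachromosomal replicon because it carries the Epstein-Barr virus oriP origin together with the EBNA1 coding sequence. EBNA1 binds oriP to drive replication and tethering of the plasmid to host chromosomes during division. Two loxP sites in the same orientation flank the EBNA1 region, so Cre recombinase could in principle excise it and disable episomal maintenance. No mammalian drug-selection marker is annotated.

The payload is a roughly 3.1 kb EcoRI insert encoding three human reprogramming-related factors in the order C-MYC, LIN28 (LIN28A) and NANOG. The three genes are joined by foot-and-mouth disease virus 2A self-cleaving sequences so that a single transcript yields three separate proteins. Expression is driven by the CAG promoter, which consists of the CMV immediate early enhancer, the chicken β-actin promoter and a chimeric β-actin/β-globin intron. Because the map is circular, this promoter lies at the end of the numbered sequence, directly upstream of MYC. Downstream, a WPRE enhances transcript stability and expression, followed by a rabbit β-globin polyadenylation signal. Small lac, tet and EBV gene fragments in the annotation are backbone remnants rather than functional units.

The plasmid was developed for generating integration-free human induced pluripotent stem cells by transient episomal delivery of reprogramming factors.
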