Addgene plasmid #27079: pCXLE-hMLN
Purpose: Non-integrating (episomal) expression of human C-MYC, LIN28 and NANOG
Depositing lab: Shinya Yamanaka. Depositing organization: Kyoto University, Center for iPS Cell Research and Application. Publication: A more efficient method to generate integration-free human iPS cells. Okita K, Matsumura Y, Sato Y, Okada A, Morizane A, Okamoto S, Hong H, Nakagawa M, Tanabe K, Tezuka KI, Shibata T, Kunisada T, Takahashi M, Takahashi J, Saji H, Yamanaka S. Nat Methods. 2011 May;8(5):409-12 10.1038/nmeth.1591 PubMed 21460823.
Backbone
  Vector backbone: pCXLE
  Backbone size w/o insert (bp): 10180
  Vector type: Mammalian Expression
Growth in bacteria
  Bacterial resistance: Ampicillin, 100 μg/mL
  Growth temperature: 37°C
  Growth strain: DH5alpha
  Copy number: High Copy
Gene/Insert
  Gene/Insert name: C-MYC, LIN28, NANOG
  Species: H. sapiens (human)
  Insert size (bp): 3104
  Entrez Gene: MYC (a.k.a. MRTL, MYCC, bHLHe39, c-Myc)
  Cloning method: Restriction Enzyme; 5′ cloning site EcoRI (not destroyed); 3′ cloning site EcoRI (not destroyed)
  Sequencing primers: 5′ pCAG-F; 3′ WPRE-R
Resource information
  A portion of this plasmid was derived from a plasmid made by: pCEP4 is from Invitrogen. CAG Promoter was from Dr. Jun-ichi Miyazaki of Osaka University Graduate School of Medicine. In publication using this plasmid, please cite: Efficient selection for high-expression transfectants with a novel eukaryotic vector. Gene 108:193-200, 1991. Niwa, H., Yamamura, K. & Miyazaki, J. Mutation(s) made by Provider lab: Three genes are connected with the foot-and-mousht desease virus 2A self-cleaving sequence.
Terms and licenses: Academic/Nonprofit Terms; Industry Terms: Not Available to Industry
How to cite: pCXLE-hMLN was a gift from Shinya Yamanaka (Addgene plasmid # 27079 ; http://n2t.net/addgene:27079 ; RRID:Addgene_27079)
