>Addgene plasmid #27079 | pCXLE-hMLN | addgene partial sequence | sequence record 33342 | 27079 with hLIN28-R (CAGACCCTTGGCTGACTTCT)
GTGCAGCTTACTCTGGTGCACAAAGACATCCACTGGGGGGTCGAGCGCGACCCCGGCGCGGGCGGTCATG
GACAGGAAGCCGAACCCCATGCGCACGTTGAACCACTTACAGATGCCCGCACCGTGCAGCAGCTGAGGCT
CGTCCGCCGCCCGGGCCGCGTCCTCCGGCGCCTCCTCGGGCGCCTCTTCTGCCGCCTTGGCGCAGCCACC
TGCAAACTGCTGGTTGGACACGGAGCCCATGAGTGGACCTGGATTGCTTTCTACATCCCCAGCCAGTTTG
AGTAAATCAAAGTTAAGAGTTTGTTTGACAGGAGCGACAATTTTGAGATCCCCCGCACAAGAGTTCCGTA
GCTGTTCAAGTTTGTGTTTCAACTGTTCTCGTCGTTTCCGCAACAAGTCCTCTTCAGAAATGAGCTTTTG
CTCCTCTGCTTGGACGGACAGGATGTATGCTGTGGCTTTTTTAAGGATAACTACCTTGGGGGCCTTTTCA
TTGTTTTCCAACTCCGGGATCTGGTCACGCAGGGCAAAAAAGCTCCGTTTTAGCTCGTTCCTCCTCTGGC
GCTCCAAGACGTTGTGTGTTCGCCTCTTGACATTCTCCTCGGTGTCCGA
