>Addgene plasmid #27079 | pCXLE-hMLN | addgene partial sequence | sequence record 33343 | 27079 with WPRE-R
TAACGTATCTTTCCAATTTTGTATCCAGAGGTTGATTATCATATGACTAGTCCCCGAAGCTTGAATTCCT
GCAGGCAATTCGCCCTTTCACACGTCTTCAGGTTGCATGTTCATGGAGTAGTTTAGGAATAAATCCATGG
TTTGTGGAGTACTAAAATACCTAGTGGTCTGCTGTATTACATTAAGGCCTTCCCCAGCAGCTTCCAAAGC
AGCCTCCAAGTCACTGGCAGGAGAATTTGGCTGGAACTGCATGCAGGACTGCAGAGATTCCTCTCCACAG
TTATAGAAGGGACTGTTCCAGGCCTGATTGTTCCAGGATTGGGTGCACCAGGTCTGAGTGTTCCAGGAGT
GGTTGCTCCAGGACTGGATGTTCTGGGTCTGGTTGCTCCAGGTTGAATTGTTCCAGGTCTGGTTGCTCCA
CATTGGAAGGTTCCCAGTCGGGTTCACCAGGCATCCCTGGTGGTAGGAAGAGTAGAGGCTGGGGTAGGTA
GGTGCTGAGGCCTTCTGCGTCACACCATTGCTATTCTTCGGCCAGTTGTTTTTCTGCCACCTCTTAGATT
TCATTCTCTGGTTCTGGAACCAGGTCTTCACCTGTTTGTAGCTGAGGTTCAGGATGTTGGAGAGTTCTTG
CATCTGCTGGAGGCTGAGGTATTTCTGTCTCTGAAATCTATCATTGAGTACACACAGCTGGGTGGAAGAG
AACACAGTTCTGGTCTTCTGTTTCTTGACTGGGACCTTGTCTTCCTTTTTTGCGACACTATTCTCTGC
