>Addgene plasmid #27079 | pCXLE-hMLN | addgene partial sequence | sequence record 156850 | hNanog-R 5'-cccacaaatcacaggcatagg-3'
ACTCATGGTGAAGGGCGAATTGTTCATGAGTGGACCTGGATTGCTTTCTACATCCCCAGCCAGTTTGAGT
AAATCAAAGTTAAGAGTTTGTTTGACAGGAGCGACAATTTTGAGATCCCCATTCTGTGCCTCCGGGAGCA
GGGTAGGGCTGTGGATTTCTTCTTCTTCCTCTCGAAAGTAGGTTGGCTTTCCCTGTGCACTAGGGCCCTG
CTGGGCCTTCAGCGGACATGAGGCTACCATATGGCTGATGCTCTGGCAGAAGTGGCACTTCTTGGGCTGG
GGTGGCAGCTTGCATTCCTTGGCATGATGATCTAGACCTCCACAGTTGTAGCACCTGTCTCCTTTTGATC
TGCGCTTCTGCATGCTCTTTCCTTTTGGCCGCCTCTCACTCCCAATACAGAATACTCCACCAGGTCCGGT
GACACGGATGGATTCCAGACCCTTGGCTGACTTCTTAAAGGTGAACTCCACTGCCTCACCCTCCTTCAAG
CTCCGGAACCCTTCCATGTGCAGCTTACTCTGGTGCACAAAGACATCCACTGGGGGGTCGAGCGCGACCC
CGGCGCGGGCGGTCATGGACAGGAAGCCGAACCCCATGCGCACGTTGAACCACTTACAGATGCCCGCACC
GTGCAGCAGCTGAGGCTCGTCCGCCGCCCGGGCCGCGTCCTCCGGCGCCTCCTCGGGCGCCTCTTCTGCC
GCCTTGGCGCAGCCACCTGCAAACTGCTGGTTGGACACGGAGCCCATGAGTGGACCTGGATTGCTTTCTA
CATCCCCA
