>Addgene plasmid #27079 | pCXLE-hMLN | addgene partial sequence | sequence record 158825 | pCAG-F 5'-GCAACGTGCTGGTTATTGTG-3'
TCACCATGCCCCTCAACGTTAGCTTCACCAACAGGAACTATGACCTCGACTACGACTCGGTGCAGCCGTA
TTTCTACTGCGACGAGGAGGAGAACTTCTACCAGCAGCAGCAGCAGAGCGAGCTGCAGCCCCCGGCGCCC
AGCGAGGATATCTGGAAGAAATTCGAGCTGCTGCCCACCCCGCCCCTGTCCCCTAGCCGCCGCTCCGGGC
TCTGCTCGCCCTCCTACGTTGCGGTCACACCCTTCTCCCTTCGGGGAGACAACGACGGCGGTGGCGGGAG
CTTCTCCACGGCCGACCAGCTGGAGATGGTGACCGAGCTGCTGGGAGGAGACATGGTGAACCAGAGTTTC
ATCTGCGACCCGGACGACGAGACCTTCATCAAAAACATCATCATCCAGGACTGTATGTGGAGCGGCTTCT
CGGCCGCCGCCAAGCTCGTCTCAGAGAAGCTGGCCTCCTACCAGGCTGCGCGCAAAGACAGCGGCAGCCC
GAACCCCGCCCGCGGCCACAGCGTCTGCTCCACCTCCAGCTTGTACCTGCAGGATCTGAGCGCCGCCGCC
TCAGAGTGCATCGACCCCTCGGTGGTCTTCCCCTACCCTCTCAACGACAGCAGCTCGCCCAAGTCCTGCG
CCTCGCAAGACTCCAGCGCCTTCTCTCCGTCCTCGGATTCTCTGCTCTCCTCGACGGAGTCCTCCCCGCA
GGGCAGCCCCGAGCCCCTGGTGCTCCATGAGGAGACACCGCCCACCACCAGCAGCGACTCTGAGGAGGAA
CAAGAAGATGAGGAAGAAATCGATGTTGTTTCTGTGG
